Addgene plasmid #234007: makeTCR_Hs.TRBV24-1
Purpose: Hs TRBV gene for makeTCR assembly
Depositing lab: Michael Platten. Depositing organization: Deutsches Krebsforschungszentrum (DKFZ). Publication: makeTCR: A Modular Platform for Rapid, Flexible, Scalable, Single-Step T Cell Receptor Synthesis. Hamberger M, Neuhoff M-T, Pietrantonio SV, Boschert T, Maldonado Torres C, Errerd A, Tan CL, Lindner JM, Platten M, Green EW. bioRxiv 2025.04.27.647198 10.1101/2025.04.27.647198.
Backbone
  Vector backbone: pmakeTCR
  Backbone manufacturer: custom
  Backbone size w/o insert (bp): 1710
  Vector type: Synthetic Biology
Growth in bacteria
  Bacterial resistance: Chloramphenicol, 25 μg/mL
  Growth temperature: 37°C
  Growth strain: DH5alpha
  Copy number: High Copy
Gene/Insert
  Gene/Insert name: TRBV24-1 (alt name: ENSG00000260767)
  Species: H. sapiens (human)
  Insert size (bp): 333
  Entrez Gene: TRBV24-1 (a.k.a. TCRBV15S1, TCRBV24S1, TRBV241)
  Promoter: n/a
  Cloning method: Restriction Enzyme; 5′ cloning site CCAT (not destroyed); 3′ cloning site TGTG (not destroyed)
  Sequencing primers: 5′ M13 (-21) Forward; 3′ M13 Reverse
Resource information
  A portion of this plasmid was derived from a plasmid made by: synthetic
Terms and licenses: Academic/Nonprofit Terms; Industry Terms: Not Available to Industry
Depositor comments: Please visit https://doi.org/10.1101/2025.04.27.647198 for bioRxiv preprint.
How to cite: makeTCR_Hs.TRBV24-1 was a gift from Michael Platten (Addgene plasmid # 234007 ; http://n2t.net/addgene:234007 ; RRID:Addgene_234007)
