[The description below was written by a language model from this plasmid's Addgene catalogue record and pLannotate feature annotations shown in this document.]
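Description:
makeTCR_Hs.TRBV24-1 is a small (about 2 kb) bacterial part-donor plasmid from the makeTCR synthetic-biology toolkit, a modular system for single-step assembly of T cell receptor coding sequences. It is built on the custom pmakeTCR backbone, a minimal vector of roughly 1.7 kb. The backbone carries a high-copy ColE1/pUC-type origin of replication and a chloramphenicol acetyltransferase (cat) gene driven by its own promoter, so the plasmid is maintained in E. coli under chloramphenicol selection. Short transcription terminators (tonB, T7Te and T3Te) flank the resistance cassette and origin, which insulates these modules from each other and from the insert. A residual lacZα fragment lies near the cloning region, which is also covered by the M13 forward and reverse sequencing primer sites.

The payload is a synthetic 333 bp segment encoding the human T cell receptor beta variable gene TRBV24-1. No promoter is present, so the plasmid is a storage and donor vector, not an expression construct. The insert is bounded by defined four-nucleotide junctions at its 5′ and 3′ ends that are retained after cloning. This is consistent with release of the V segment by restriction digestion and its directional ligation to other parts of a TCR beta chain, although the record does not name the enzyme used or the other modules.

The automated annotation labels the insert region as a fragment of TRBV6-7. This most likely reflects homology among TRBV family members in the annotation database, and the catalogue identifies the insert as TRBV24-1. The intended use is as one of a library of V-gene parts for rapid, scalable TCR construction.
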