Features (pLannotate 1.2.2; 8 found; start..end, strand, type, name):
     22..339     +  CDS            TRBV6-7 (fragment): TVB67_HUMAN - Experimental evidence at protein level: Swiss-Prot protein existence level 1. Probable non-functional open reading frame (ORF) of V region of the variable domain of T cell receptor (TR) beta chain (PubMed:24600447). Non-functional ORF generally cannot participate to the synthesis of a productive T cell receptor (TR) chain due to altered V-(D)-J or switch recombination and/or splicing site (at mRNA level) and/or conserved amino acid change (protein level) (PubMed:9619395). Alpha-beta T cell receptors are antigen specific receptors which are essential to the immune response and are
    428..459     +  terminator     tonB terminator: bidirectional E. coli tonB-P14 transcription terminator
    460..562     +  promoter       cat promoter: promoter of the E. coli cat gene encoding chloramphenicol acetyltransferase
    563..1219    +  CDS            cat: CAT_ECOLX - Experimental evidence at protein level: Swiss-Prot protein existence level 1. This enzyme is an effector of chloramphenicol resistance in bacteria. From Escherichia coli. This protein is used as a marker in many commonly used cloning vectors, such as pACYC184.
   1246..1273    +  terminator     T7Te terminator: phage T7 early transcription terminator
   1285..1872    -  rep_origin     ori: high-copy-number ColE1/pMB1/pBR322/pUC origin of replication
   1894..1923    -  terminator     T3Te terminator: phage T3 early transcription terminator
   1995..2014    -  CDS            lacZα (fragment): LacZα fragment of β-galactosidase; lacZ fragment
>Addgene plasmid #234007 | makeTCR_Hs.TRBV24-1 | addgene full sequence | sequence record 468323 | Addgene NGS Result
CGTCTCACCATGGCCTCCCTGCTCTTCTTCTGTGGGGCCTTTTATCTCCTGGGAACAGGGTCCATGGATG
CTGATGTTACCCAGACCCCAAGGAATAGGATCACAAAGACAGGAAAGAGGATTATGCTGGAATGTTCTCA
GACTAAGGGTCATGATAGAATGTACTGGTATCGACAAGACCCAGGACTGGGCCTACGGTTGATCTATTAC
TCCTTTGATGTCAAAGATATAAACAAAGGAGAGATCTCTGATGGATACAGTGTCTCTCGACAGGCACAGG
CTAAATTCTCCCTGTCCCTAGAGTCTGCCATCCCCAACCAGACAGCTCTTTACTTCTGTGTGAGACGCAG
GGAAGATGGCCGCGAAGAAAACGTCATAGCTGTTTCCTGACTGACCATTTAAATCATACCTGACCTCCAT
AGCAGAAAGTCAAAAGCCTCCGACCGGAGGCTTTTGACTTGATCGGCACGTAAGAGGTTCCAACTTTCAC
CATAATGAAATAAGATCACTACCGGGCGTATTTTTTGAGTTATCGAGATTTTCAGGAGCTAAGGAAGCTA
AAATGGAGAAAAAAATCACTGGATATACCACCGTTGATATATCCCAATGGCATCGTAAAGAACATTTTGA
GGCATTTCAGTCAGTTGCTCAATGTACCTATAACCAGACCGTTCAGCTGGATATTACGGCCTTTTTAAAG
ACCGTAAAGAAAAATAAGCACAAGTTTTATCCGGCCTTTATTCACATTCTTGCCCGCCTGATGAATGCTC
ATCCGGAATTTCGTATGGCAATGAAAGACGGTGAGCTGGTGATATGGGATAGTGTTCACCCTTGTTACAC
CGTTTTCCATGAGCAAACTGAAACGTTTTCATCGCTCTGGAGTGAATACCACGACGATTTCCGGCAGTTT
CTACACATATATTCGCAAGATGTGGCGTGTTACGGTGAAAACCTGGCCTATTTCCCTAAAGGGTTTATTG
AGAATATGTTTTTTGTCTCAGCCAATCCCTGGGTGAGTTTCACCAGTTTTGATTTAAACGTGGCCAATAT
GGACAACTTCTTCGCCCCCGTTTTCACCATGGGCAAATATTATACGCAAGGCGACAAGGTGCTGATGCCG
CTGGCGATTCAGGTTCATCATGCCGTTTGTGATGGCTTCCATGTCGGCAGAATGCTTAATGAATTACAAC
AGTACTGCGATGAGTGGCAGGGCGGGGCGTAATGAGGGCCCAAATGTAATCACCTGGCTCACCTTCGGGT
GGGCCTTTCTGCGTTGCTGGCGTTTTTCCATAGGCTCCGCCCCCCTGACGAGCATCACAAAAATCGATGC
TCAAGTCAGAGGTGGCGAAACCCGACAGGACTATAAAGATACCAGGCGTTTCCCCCTGGAAGCTCCCTCG
TGCGCTCTCCTGTTCCGACCCTGCCGCTTACCGGATACCTGTCCGCCTTTCTCCCTTCGGGAAGCGTGGC
GCTTTCTCATAGCTCACGCTGTAGGTATCTCAGTTCGGTGTAGGTCGTTCGCTCCAAGCTGGGCTGTGTG
CACGAACCCCCCGTTCAGCCCGACCGCTGCGCCTTATCCGGTAACTATCGTCTTGAGTCCAACCCGGTAA
GACACGACTTATCGCCACTGGCAGCAGCCACTGGTAACAGGATTAGCAGAGCGAGGTATGTAGGCGGTGC
TACAGAGTTCTTGAAGTGGTGGCCTAACTACGGCTACACTAGAAGAACAGTATTTGGTATCTGCGCTCTG
CTGAAGCCAGTTACCTCGGAAAAAGAGTTGGTAGCTCTTGATCCGGCAAACAAACCACCGCTGGTAGCGG
TGGTTTTTTTGTTTGCAAGCAGCAGATTACGCGCAGAAAAAAAGGATCTCAAGAAGATCCTTTGATTTTC
TACCGAAGAAAGGCCCACCCGTGAAGGTGAGCCAGTGAGTTGATTGCAGTCCAGTTACGCTGGAGTCTGA
GGCTCGTCCTGAATGATATCAAGCTTGAATTCGTTTGTAAAACGACGGCCAGTGCTAACCGTATCGCATT
GGCCATACCTACA
